>Addgene plasmid #161817 | pCMV-ABE-P48R-UGI | addgene full sequence | sequence record 320651 | Addgene NGS Result
GACATTGATTATTGACTAGTTATTAATAGTAATCAATTACGGGGTCATTAGTTCATAGCCCATATATGGA
GTTCCGCGTTACATAACTTACGGTAAATGGCCCGCCTGGCTGACCGCCCAACGACCCCCGCCCATTGACG
TCAATAATGACGTATGTTCCCATAGTAACGCCAATAGGGACTTTCCATTGACGTCAATGGGTGGAGTATT
TACGGTAAACTGCCCACTTGGCAGTACATCAAGTGTATCATATGCCAAGTACGCCCCCTATTGACGTCAA
TGACGGTAAATGGCCCGCCTGGCATTATGCCCAGTACATGACCTTATGGGACTTTCCTACTTGGCAGTAC
ATCTACGTATTAGTCATCGCTATTACCATGGTGATGCGGTTTTGGCAGTACATCAATGGGCGTGGATAGC
GGTTTGACTCACGGGGATTTCCAAGTCTCCACCCCATTGACGTCAATGGGAGTTTGTTTTGGCACCAAAA
TCAACGGGACTTTCCAAAATGTCGTAACAACTCCGCCCCATTGACGCAAATGGGCGGTAGGCGTGTACGG
TGGGAGGTCTATATAAGCAGAGCTGGTTTAGTGAACCGTCAGATCCGCTAGAGATCCGCGGCCGCTAATA
CGACTCACTATAGGGAGAGCCGCCACCATGAAACGGACAGCCGACGGAAGCGAGTTCGAGTCACCAAAGA
AGAAGCGGAAAGTCTCTGAGGTGGAGTTTTCCCACGAGTACTGGATGAGACATGCCCTGACCCTGGCCAA
GAGGGCACGCGATGAGAGGGAGGTGCCTGTGGGAGCCGTGCTGGTGCTGAACAATAGAGTGATCGGCGAG
GGCTGGAACAGAAGAATCGGCCTGCACGACCCAACAGCCCATGCCGAAATTATGGCCCTGAGACAGGGCG
GCCTGGTCATGCAGAACTACAGACTGATTGACGCCACCCTGTACGTGACATTCGAGCCTTGCGTGATGTG
CGCCGGCGCCATGATCCACTCTAGGATCGGCCGCGTGGTGTTTGGCGTGAGGAACGCAAAAACCGGCGCC
GCAGGCTCCCTGATGGACGTGCTGCACTACCCCGGCATGAATCACCGCGTCGAAATTACCGAGGGAATCC
TGGCAGATGAATGTGCCGCCCTGCTGTGCTATTTCTTTCGGATGCCTAGACAGGTGTTCAATGCTCAGAA
GAAGGCCCAGAGCTCCACCGACTCCGGAGGATCTAGCGGAGGCTCCTCTGGCTCTGAGACACCTGGCACA
AGCGAGAGCGCAACACCTGAAAGCAGCGGGGGCAGCAGCGGGGGGTCAGACAAGAAGTACAGCATCGGCC
TGGCCATCGGCACCAACTCTGTGGGCTGGGCCGTGATCACCGACGAGTACAAGGTGCCCAGCAAGAAATT
CAAGGTGCTGGGCAACACCGACCGGCACAGCATCAAGAAGAACCTGATCGGAGCCCTGCTGTTCGACAGC
GGCGAAACAGCCGAGGCCACCCGGCTGAAGAGAACCGCCAGAAGAAGATACACCAGACGGAAGAACCGGA
TCTGCTATCTGCAAGAGATCTTCAGCAACGAGATGGCCAAGGTGGACGACAGCTTCTTCCACAGACTGGA
AGAGTCCTTCCTGGTGGAAGAGGATAAGAAGCACGAGCGGCACCCCATCTTCGGCAACATCGTGGACGAG
GTGGCCTACCACGAGAAGTACCCCACCATCTACCACCTGAGAAAGAAACTGGTGGACAGCACCGACAAGG
CCGACCTGCGGCTGATCTATCTGGCCCTGGCCCACATGATCAAGTTCCGGGGCCACTTCCTGATCGAGGG
CGACCTGAACCCCGACAACAGCGACGTGGACAAGCTGTTCATCCAGCTGGTGCAGACCTACAACCAGCTG
TTCGAGGAAAACCCCATCAACGCCAGCGGCGTGGACGCCAAGGCCATCCTGTCTGCCAGACTGAGCAAGA
GCAGACGGCTGGAAAATCTGATCGCCCAGCTGCCCGGCGAGAAGAAGAATGGCCTGTTCGGAAACCTGAT
TGCCCTGAGCCTGGGCCTGACCCCCAACTTCAAGAGCAACTTCGACCTGGCCGAGGATGCCAAACTGCAG
CTGAGCAAGGACACCTACGACGACGACCTGGACAACCTGCTGGCCCAGATCGGCGACCAGTACGCCGACC
TGTTTCTGGCCGCCAAGAACCTGTCCGACGCCATCCTGCTGAGCGACATCCTGAGAGTGAACACCGAGAT
CACCAAGGCCCCCCTGAGCGCCTCTATGATCAAGAGATACGACGAGCACCACCAGGACCTGACCCTGCTG
AAAGCTCTCGTGCGGCAGCAGCTGCCTGAGAAGTACAAAGAGATTTTCTTCGACCAGAGCAAGAACGGCT
ACGCCGGCTACATTGACGGCGGAGCCAGCCAGGAAGAGTTCTACAAGTTCATCAAGCCCATCCTGGAAAA
GATGGACGGCACCGAGGAACTGCTCGTGAAGCTGAACAGAGAGGACCTGCTGCGGAAGCAGCGGACCTTC
GACAACGGCAGCATCCCCCACCAGATCCACCTGGGAGAGCTGCACGCCATTCTGCGGCGGCAGGAAGATT
TTTACCCATTCCTGAAGGACAACCGGGAAAAGATCGAGAAGATCCTGACCTTCCGCATCCCCTACTACGT
GGGCCCTCTGGCCAGGGGAAACAGCAGATTCGCCTGGATGACCAGAAAGAGCGAGGAAACCATCACCCCC
TGGAACTTCGAGGAAGTGGTGGACAAGGGCGCTTCCGCCCAGAGCTTCATCGAGCGGATGACCAACTTCG
ATAAGAACCTGCCCAACGAGAAGGTGCTGCCCAAGCACAGCCTGCTGTACGAGTACTTCACCGTGTATAA
CGAGCTGACCAAAGTGAAATACGTGACCGAGGGAATGAGAAAGCCCGCCTTCCTGAGCGGCGAGCAGAAA
AAGGCCATCGTGGACCTGCTGTTCAAGACCAACCGGAAAGTGACCGTGAAGCAGCTGAAAGAGGACTACT
TCAAGAAAATCGAGTGCTTCGACTCCGTGGAAATCTCCGGCGTGGAAGATCGGTTCAACGCCTCCCTGGG
CACATACCACGATCTGCTGAAAATTATCAAGGACAAGGACTTCCTGGACAATGAGGAAAACGAGGACATT
CTGGAAGATATCGTGCTGACCCTGACACTGTTTGAGGACAGAGAGATGATCGAGGAACGGCTGAAAACCT
ATGCCCACCTGTTCGACGACAAAGTGATGAAGCAGCTGAAGCGGCGGAGATACACCGGCTGGGGCAGGCT
GAGCCGGAAGCTGATCAACGGCATCCGGGACAAGCAGTCCGGCAAGACAATCCTGGATTTCCTGAAGTCC
GACGGCTTCGCCAACAGAAACTTCATGCAGCTGATCCACGACGACAGCCTGACCTTTAAAGAGGACATCC
AGAAAGCCCAGGTGTCCGGCCAGGGCGATAGCCTGCACGAGCACATTGCCAATCTGGCCGGCAGCCCCGC
CATTAAGAAGGGCATCCTGCAGACAGTGAAGGTGGTGGACGAGCTCGTGAAAGTGATGGGCCGGCACAAG
CCCGAGAACATCGTGATCGAAATGGCCAGAGAGAACCAGACCACCCAGAAGGGACAGAAGAACAGCCGCG
AGAGAATGAAGCGGATCGAAGAGGGCATCAAAGAGCTGGGCAGCCAGATCCTGAAAGAACACCCCGTGGA
AAACACCCAGCTGCAGAACGAGAAGCTGTACCTGTACTACCTGCAGAATGGGCGGGATATGTACGTGGAC
CAGGAACTGGACATCAACCGGCTGTCCGACTACGATGTGGACCATATCGTGCCTCAGAGCTTTCTGAAGG
ACGACTCCATCGACAACAAGGTGCTGACCAGAAGCGACAAGAACCGGGGCAAGAGCGACAACGTGCCCTC
CGAAGAGGTCGTGAAGAAGATGAAGAACTACTGGCGGCAGCTGCTGAACGCCAAGCTGATTACCCAGAGA
AAGTTCGACAATCTGACCAAGGCCGAGAGAGGCGGCCTGAGCGAACTGGATAAGGCCGGCTTCATCAAGA
GACAGCTGGTGGAAACCCGGCAGATCACAAAGCACGTGGCACAGATCCTGGACTCCCGGATGAACACTAA
GTACGACGAGAATGACAAGCTGATCCGGGAAGTGAAAGTGATCACCCTGAAGTCCAAGCTGGTGTCCGAT
TTCCGGAAGGATTTCCAGTTTTACAAAGTGCGCGAGATCAACAACTACCACCACGCCCACGACGCCTACC
TGAACGCCGTCGTGGGAACCGCCCTGATCAAAAAGTACCCTAAGCTGGAAAGCGAGTTCGTGTACGGCGA
CTACAAGGTGTACGACGTGCGGAAGATGATCGCCAAGAGCGAGCAGGAAATCGGCAAGGCTACCGCCAAG
TACTTCTTCTACAGCAACATCATGAACTTTTTCAAGACCGAGATTACCCTGGCCAACGGCGAGATCCGGA
AGCGGCCTCTGATCGAGACAAACGGCGAAACCGGGGAGATCGTGTGGGATAAGGGCCGGGATTTTGCCAC
CGTGCGGAAAGTGCTGAGCATGCCCCAAGTGAATATCGTGAAAAAGACCGAGGTGCAGACAGGCGGCTTC
AGCAAAGAGTCTATCCTGCCCAAGAGGAACAGCGATAAGCTGATCGCCAGAAAGAAGGACTGGGACCCTA
AGAAGTACGGCGGCTTCGACAGCCCCACCGTGGCCTATTCTGTGCTGGTGGTGGCCAAAGTGGAAAAGGG
CAAGTCCAAGAAACTGAAGAGTGTGAAAGAGCTGCTGGGGATCACCATCATGGAAAGAAGCAGCTTCGAG
AAGAATCCCATCGACTTTCTGGAAGCCAAGGGCTACAAAGAAGTGAAAAAGGACCTGATCATCAAGCTGC
CTAAGTACTCCCTGTTCGAGCTGGAAAACGGCCGGAAGAGAATGCTGGCCTCTGCCGGCGAACTGCAGAA
GGGAAACGAACTGGCCCTGCCCTCCAAATATGTGAACTTCCTGTACCTGGCCAGCCACTATGAGAAGCTG
AAGGGCTCCCCCGAGGATAATGAGCAGAAACAGCTGTTTGTGGAACAGCACAAGCACTACCTGGACGAGA
TCATCGAGCAGATCAGCGAGTTCTCCAAGAGAGTGATCCTGGCCGACGCTAATCTGGACAAAGTGCTGTC
CGCCTACAACAAGCACCGGGATAAGCCCATCAGAGAGCAGGCCGAGAATATCATCCACCTGTTTACCCTG
ACCAATCTGGGAGCCCCTGCCGCCTTCAAGTACTTTGACACCACCATCGACCGGAAGAGGTACACCAGCA
CCAAAGAGGTGCTGGACGCCACCCTGATCCACCAGAGCATCACCGGCCTGTACGAGACACGGATCGACCT
GTCTCAGCTGGGAGGTGACAGCGGCGGGAGCGGCGGGAGCGGGGGGAGCACTAATCTGAGCGACATCATT
GAGAAGGAGACTGGGAAACAGCTGGTCATTCAGGAGTCCATCCTGATGCTGCCTGAGGAGGTGGAGGAAG
TGATCGGCAACAAGCCAGAGTCTGACATCCTGGTGCACACCGCCTACGACGAGTCCACAGATGAGAATGT
GATGCTGCTGACCTCTGACGCCCCCGAGTATAAGCCTTGGGCCCTGGTCATCCAGGATTCTAACGGCGAG
AATAAGATCAAGATGCTGAGCGGAGGATCCGGAGGATCTGGAGGCAGCACCAACCTGTCTGACATCATCG
AGAAGGAGACAGGCAAGCAGCTGGTCATCCAGGAGAGCATCCTGATGCTGCCCGAAGAAGTCGAAGAAGT
GATCGGAAACAAGCCTGAGAGCGATATCCTGGTCCATACCGCCTACGACGAGAGTACCGACGAAAATGTG
ATGCTGCTGACATCCGACGCCCCAGAGTATAAGCCCTGGGCTCTGGTCATCCAGGATTCCAACGGAGAGA
ACAAAATCAAAATGCTGTCTGGCGGCTCAAAAAGAACCGCCGACGGCAGCGAATTCGAGCCCAAGAAGAA
GAGGAAAGTCGGAAGCGGAGCTACTAACTTCAGCCTGCTGAAGCAGGCTGGAGACGTGGAGGAGAACCCT
GGACCTATGGTGAGCAAGGGCGAGGAGCTGTTCACCGGGGTGGTGCCCATCCTGGTCGAGCTGGACGGCG
ACGTAAACGGCCACAAGTTCAGCGTGTCCGGCGAGGGCGAGGGCGATGCCACCTACGGCAAGCTGACCCT
GAAGTTCATCTGCACCACCGGCAAGCTGCCCGTGCCCTGGCCCACCCTCGTGACCACCCTGACCTATGGA
GTGCAGTGCTTCAGCCGCTACCCCGACCACATGAAGCAGCACGACTTCTTCAAGTCCGCCATGCCCGAAG
GCTACGTCCAGGAGCGCACCATCTTCTTCAAGGACGACGGCAACTACAAGACCCGCGCCGAGGTGAAGTT
CGAGGGCGACACCCTGGTGAACCGCATCGAGCTGAAGGGCATCGACTTCAAGGAGGACGGCAACATCCTG
GGGCACAAGCTGGAGTACAACTACAACAGCCACAACGTCTATATCATGGCCGACAAGCAGAAGAACGGCA
TCAAGGTGAACTTCAAGATCCGCCACAACATCGAGGACGGCAGCGTGCAGCTCGCCGACCACTACCAGCA
GAACACCCCCATCGGCGACGGCCCCGTGCTGCTGCCCGACAACCACTACCTGAGCACCCAGTCCGCCCTG
AGCAAAGACCCCAACGAGAAGCGCGATCACATGGTCCTGCTGGAGTTCGTGACCGCCGCCGGGATCACTC
TCGGCATGGACGAGCTGTACAAGTCTGGTGGTTCTCCCAAGAAGAAGAGGAAAGTCTAACCGGTCATCAT
CACCATCACCATTGAGTTTAAACCCGCTGATCAGCCTCGACTGTGCCTTCTAGTTGCCAGCCATCTGTTG
TTTGCCCCTCCCCCGTGCCTTCCTTGACCCTGGAAGGTGCCACTCCCACTGTCCTTTCCTAATAAAATGA
GGAAATTGCATCGCATTGTCTGAGTAGGTGTCATTCTATTCTGGGGGGTGGGGTGGGGCAGGACAGCAAG
GGGGAGGATTGGGAAGACAATAGCAGGCATGCTGGGGATGCGGTGGGCTCTATGGCTTCTGAGGCGGAAA
GAACCAGCTGGGGCTCGATACCGTCGACCTCTAGCTAGAGCTTGGCGTAATCATGGTCATAGCTGTTTCC
TGTGTGAAATTGTTATCCGCTCACAATTCCACACAACATACGAGCCGGAAGCATAAAGTGTAAAGCCTAG
GGTGCCTAATGAGTGAGCTAACTCACATTAATTGCGTTGCGCTCACTGCCCGCTTTCCAGTCGGGAAACC
TGTCGTGCCAGCTGCATTAATGAATCGGCCAACGCGCGGGGAGAGGCGGTTTGCGTATTGGGCGCTCTTC
CGCTTCCTCGCTCACTGACTCGCTGCGCTCGGTCGTTCGGCTGCGGCGAGCGGTATCAGCTCACTCAAAG
GCGGTAATACGGTTATCCACAGAATCAGGGGATAACGCAGGAAAGAACATGTGAGCAAAAGGCCAGCAAA
AGGCCAGGAACCGTAAAAAGGCCGCGTTGCTGGCGTTTTTCCATAGGCTCCGCCCCCCTGACGAGCATCA
CAAAAATCGACGCTCAAGTCAGAGGTGGCGAAACCCGACAGGACTATAAAGATACCAGGCGTTTCCCCCT
GGAAGCTCCCTCGTGCGCTCTCCTGTTCCGACCCTGCCGCTTACCGGATACCTGTCCGCCTTTCTCCCTT
CGGGAAGCGTGGCGCTTTCTCATAGCTCACGCTGTAGGTATCTCAGTTCGGTGTAGGTCGTTCGCTCCAA
GCTGGGCTGTGTGCACGAACCCCCCGTTCAGCCCGACCGCTGCGCCTTATCCGGTAACTATCGTCTTGAG
TCCAACCCGGTAAGACACGACTTATCGCCACTGGCAGCAGCCACTGGTAACAGGATTAGCAGAGCGAGGT
ATGTAGGCGGTGCTACAGAGTTCTTGAAGTGGTGGCCTAACTACGGCTACACTAGAAGAACAGTATTTGG
TATCTGCGCTCTGCTGAAGCCAGTTACCTTCGGAAAAAGAGTTGGTAGCTCTTGATCCGGCAAACAAACC
ACCGCTGGTAGCGGTGGTTTTTTTGTTTGCAAGCAGCAGATTACGCGCAGAAAAAAAGGATCTCAAGAAG
ATCCTTTGATCTTTTCTACGGGGTCTGACACTCAGTGGAACGAAAACTCACGTTAAGGGATTTTGGTCAT
GAGATTATCAAAAAGGATCTTCACCTAGATCCTTTTAAATTAAAAATGAAGTTTTAAATCAATCTAAAGT
ATATATGAGTAAACTTGGTCTGACAGTTACCAATGCTTAATCAGTGAGGCACCTATCTCAGCGATCTGTC
TATTTCGTTCATCCATAGTTGCCTGACTCCCCGTCGTGTAGATAACTACGATACGGGAGGGCTTACCATC
TGGCCCCAGTGCTGCAATGATACCGCGAGACCCACGCTCACCGGCTCCAGATTTATCAGCAATAAACCAG
CCAGCCGGAAGGGCCGAGCGCAGAAGTGGTCCTGCAACTTTATCCGCCTCCATCCAGTCTATTAATTGTT
GCCGGGAAGCTAGAGTAAGTAGTTCGCCAGTTAATAGTTTGCGCAACGTTGTTGCCATTGCTACAGGCAT
CGTGGTGTCACGCTCGTCGTTTGGTATGGCTTCATTCAGCTCCGGTTCCCAACGATCAAGGCGAGTTACA
TGATCCCCCATGTTGTGCAAAAAAGCGGTTAGCTCCTTCGGTCCTCCGATCGTTGTCAGAAGTAAGTTGG
CCGCAGTGTTATCACTCATGGTTATGGCAGCACTGCATAATTCTCTTACTGTCATGCCATCCGTAAGATG
CTTTTCTGTGACTGGTGAGTACTCAACCAAGTCATTCTGAGAATAGTGTATGCGGCGACCGAGTTGCTCT
TGCCCGGCGTCAATACGGGATAATACCGCGCCACATAGCAGAACTTTAAAAGTGCTCATCATTGGAAAAC
GTTCTTCGGGGCGAAAACTCTCAAGGATCTTACCGCTGTTGAGATCCAGTTCGATGTAACCCACTCGTGC
ACCCAACTGATCTTCAGCATCTTTTACTTTCACCAGCGTTTCTGGGTGAGCAAAAACAGGAAGGCAAAAT
GCCGCAAAAAAGGGAATAAGGGCGACACGGAAATGTTGAATACTCATACTCTTCCTTTTTCAATATTATT
GAAGCATTTATCAGGGTTATTGTCTCATGAGCGGATACATATTTGAATGTATTTAGAAAAATAAACAAAT
AGGGGTTCCGCGCACATTTCCCCGAAAAGTGCCACCTGACGTCGACGGATCGGGAGATCGATCTCCCGAT
CCCCTAGGGTCGACTCTCAGTACAATCTGCTCTGATGCCGCATAGTTAAGCCAGTATCTGCTCCCTGCTT
GTGTGTTGGAGGTCGCTGAGTAGTGCGCGAGCAAAATTTAAGCTACAACAAGGCAAGGCTTGACCGACAA
TTGCATGAAGAATCTGCTTAGGGTTAGGCGTTTTGCGCTGCTTCGCGATGTACGGGCCAGATATACGCGT
T
Features (pLannotate 1.2.2; 19 found; start..end, strand, type, name):
      1..380     +  enhancer       CMV enhancer: human cytomegalovirus immediate early enhancer
    381..584     +  promoter       CMV promoter: human cytomegalovirus (CMV) immediate early promoter
    626..644     +  promoter       T7 promoter: promoter for bacteriophage T7 RNA polymerase
    715..1209    +  CDS            tadA: TADA_ECOLI - Also known as yfhC. Experimental evidence at protein level: Swiss-Prot protein existence level 1. Catalyzes the deamination of adenosine to inosine at the wobble position 34 of tRNA(Arg2). Essential for cell viability. From Escherichia coli (strain K12).
   1309..2910    +  CDS            dCas9(N): N-terminal portion of catalytically inactive Streptococcus pyogenes dCas9 carrying the D10A mutation (Zetsche et al., 2015)
   2911..5405    +  CDS            Cas9(C) (fragment): C-terminal portion of Streptococcus pyogenes Cas9 (Zetsche et al., 2015)
   5719..5967    +  CDS            UGI: UNGI_BPPB2 - Experimental evidence at protein level: Swiss-Prot protein existence level 1. This protein binds specifically and reversibly to the host uracil-DNA glycosylase, preventing removal of uracil residues from PBS2 DNA by the host uracil-excision repair system. From Bacillus phage PBS2 (Bacteriophage PBS2).
   6097..6813    +  CDS            EGFP: EGFP is a basic (constitutively fluorescent) green fluorescent protein published in 1996, derived from Aequorea victoria. It is reported to be a rapidly-maturing weak dimer with moderate acid sensitivity.
   6901..7125    +  polyA_signal   bGH poly(A) signal: bovine growth hormone polyadenylation signal
   7129..7150    +  promoter       SV40 promoter (fragment): SV40 enhancer and early promoter
   7155..7171    +  misc_feature   MCS (fragment): pBluescript multiple cloning site
   7220..7236    -  protein_bind   lac operator: The lac repressor binds to the lac operator to inhibit transcription in E. coli. This inhibition can be relieved by adding lactose or isopropyl-β-D-thiogalactopyranoside (IPTG). lac repressor encoded by lacI
   7244..7274    -  promoter       lac promoter: promoter for the E. coli lac operon
   7289..7310    -  protein_bind   CAP binding site: CAP binding activates transcription in the presence of cAMP. E. coli catabolite activator protein
   7323..7415    -  CDS            lacI (fragment): lac repressor; lacI; The lac repressor binds to the lac operator to inhibit transcription in E. coli. This inhibition can be relieved by adding lactose or isopropyl-β-D-thiogalactopyranoside (IPTG).
   7598..8186    -  rep_origin     ori: high-copy-number ColE1/pMB1/pBR322/pUC origin of replication
   8357..9217    -  CDS            AmpR: β-lactamase; bla; confers resistance to ampicillin, carbenicillin, and related antibiotics
   9218..9322    -  promoter       AmpR promoter: bla
   9393..9437    -  misc_feature   bom (fragment): basis of mobility region from pBR322
