[The description below was written by a language model from this plasmid's Addgene catalogue record and pLannotate feature annotations shown in this document.]
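Description:
pCMV-ABE-P48R-UGI is a 9.6 kb mammalian expression plasmid on a pCMV backbone that carries a CRISPR base editor. It is maintained in E. coli through a high-copy ColE1/pUC-type origin and selected with ampicillin via the β-lactamase gene and its native promoter. No mammalian selection marker is annotated. Only short remnants of an SV40 promoter, a pBluescript polylinker, lac regulatory elements, lacI and the pBR322 bom region appear in the backbone.

The roughly 6.2 kb insert is a single open reading frame driven by the human CMV immediate-early enhancer and promoter and terminated by the bovine growth hormone polyadenylation signal. A T7 promoter sits just upstream of the coding sequence. According to the record, the fusion runs from a bipartite NLS through the evolved E. coli adenosine deaminase TadA7.10 carrying a P48R substitution. A 32-residue linker then joins this to a human codon-optimised S. pyogenes Cas9 D10A nickase. Two copies of the phage PBS2 uracil glycosylase inhibitor (UGI) follow, separated by 10-residue linkers, and then a second bipartite NLS. The automated feature table annotates only one UGI copy and splits Cas9 into two adjacent segments, labelling the N-terminal one "dCas9", although the catalogue describes a nickase.

A P2A self-cleaving peptide follows the editor and links it to EGFP with an NLS, so transfected cells co-produce a separate nuclear green reporter that marks editor expression. UGI blocks uracil excision repair, which suggests this variant is meant for studying or exploiting cytosine deamination by the TadA domain. The record states the purpose only as expression of ABE-P48R-UGI in mammalian cells. No guide RNA cassette is annotated, so a guide would have to be supplied separately.
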