Addgene plasmid #161817: pCMV-ABE-P48R-UGI
Purpose: Expresses ABE-P48R-UGI in mammalian cells
Depositing lab: Sangsu Bae. Depositing organization: Hanyang University.
Backbone
  Vector backbone: pCMV
  Vector type: Mammalian Expression, CRISPR
Growth in bacteria
  Bacterial resistance: Ampicillin, 100 μg/mL
  Growth temperature: 37°C
  Growth strain: DH5alpha
  Copy number: High Copy
Gene/Insert
  Gene/Insert name: bpNLS-TadA7.10(P48R)-32AA linker-hSpCas9n(D10A)-10AA linker-UGI-10AA linker-UGI-bpNLS-P2A-EGFP-NLS (alt name: ABE-P48R-UGI)
  Species: H. sapiens (human)
  Insert size (bp): 6182
  Mutation: D10A in S. pyogenes Cas9, TadA mutations described in manuscript
  Cloning method: Gibson Cloning
  Sequencing primers: 5′ unknown
Terms and licenses: Academic/Nonprofit Terms; Industry Terms: Not Available to Industry
How to cite: pCMV-ABE-P48R-UGI was a gift from Sangsu Bae (Addgene plasmid # 161817 ; http://n2t.net/addgene:161817 ; RRID:Addgene_161817)
